Addgene plasmid #113103: Ctcf-Halo-mAID donor
Purpose: Donor plasmid for knock-in mAID-Halo fusion to the c-terminal of mouse Ctcf coding sequence
Depositing lab: Janet Rossant. Publication: Efficient generation of targeted large insertions by microinjection into two-cell-stage mouse embryos. Gu B, Posfai E, Rossant J. Nat Biotechnol. 2018 Jun 11. pii: nbt.4166. doi: 10.1038/nbt.4166. PubMed 29889212.
Backbone
  Vector backbone: pbluescript
  Vector type: Synthetic Biology
Growth in bacteria
  Bacterial resistance: Ampicillin, 100 μg/mL
  Growth temperature: 37°C
  Growth strain: DH5alpha
  Copy number: High Copy
Gene/Insert
  Gene/Insert name: c terminal Ctcf donor region including homology arms and mAID-HaloTag
  Species: M. musculus (mouse), Synthetic
  Entrez Gene: Ctcf
  Cloning method: Gibson Cloning
  Sequencing primers: 5′ CACACAGGAAACAGCTATGAC; 3′ CGCAACTGTTGGGAAGGGC
Terms and licenses: Academic/Nonprofit Terms; Industry Terms: Not Available to Industry
How to cite: Ctcf-Halo-mAID donor was a gift from Janet Rossant (Addgene plasmid # 113103 ; http://n2t.net/addgene:113103 ; RRID:Addgene_113103)
