[The description below was written by a language model from this plasmid's Addgene catalogue record and pLannotate feature annotations shown in this document.]
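Description:
Ctcf-Halo-mAID donor is a homology-directed repair template built in a pBluescript backbone, designed to knock a HaloTag and mini-AID degron fusion onto the C-terminus of the endogenous mouse Ctcf coding sequence. It is propagated in E. coli as a high-copy plasmid through a ColE1/pUC-type origin and selected with ampicillin via the bla gene. The backbone also retains the f1 phage origin, the lac promoter/operator and lacZα remnants, and the T3 and T7 promoters that flank the split multiple cloning site into which the donor region was assembled by Gibson cloning.

The payload, read across the circular junction of the sequence record, begins with unannotated sequence after the T3-side MCS that presumably corresponds to the 5′ homology arm. It runs into an annotated fragment of the terminal Ctcf coding sequence, followed closely by a TEV protease recognition site, the HaloTag open reading frame and then the mini-AID degron derived from Arabidopsis IAA17. A further unannotated stretch between mini-AID and the T7-side MCS is consistent with the 3′ homology arm, though the arms are not explicitly annotated and their exact extents are not stated. No mammalian promoter or selection cassette is annotated, as expected for an in-frame knock-in that relies on the native Ctcf locus for expression.

Correct integration would yield CTCF that can be labelled covalently with chloroalkane HaloTag ligands for imaging or capture, and depleted rapidly on auxin addition in cells expressing TIR1. The associated work concerns generating large targeted insertions by microinjection into two-cell-stage mouse embryos. The nuclease and guide reagents needed for targeting are not part of this plasmid.
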