Features (pLannotate 1.2.2; 17 found; start..end, strand, type, name):
      1..884     +  CDS            HaloTag® (fragment): modified bacterial dehalogenase that forms covalent bonds with chloroalkane derivatives
    907..1104    +  CDS            mini-AID: minimal degron from the auxin-responsive IAA17 protein of Arabidopsis thaliana (Kubota et al., 2013) acts as an auxin-inducible degron (AID) in the presence of TIR1
   2423..2458    -  misc_feature   MCS (fragment): pBluescript multiple cloning site
   2467..2485    -  promoter       T7 promoter: promoter for bacteriophage T7 RNA polymerase
   2493..2648    +  CDS            lacZα (fragment): LacZα fragment of β-galactosidase; lacZ fragment
   2679..3107    -  rep_origin     f1 ori (sequence partly withheld): f1 bacteriophage origin of replication; arrow indicates direction of (+) strand synthesis
   3134..3238    +  promoter       AmpR promoter: bla
   3239..4099    +  CDS            AmpR: β-lactamase; bla; confers resistance to ampicillin, carbenicillin, and related antibiotics
   4270..4858    +  rep_origin     ori: high-copy-number ColE1/pMB1/pBR322/pUC origin of replication
   5041..5133    +  CDS            lacI (fragment): lac repressor; lacI; The lac repressor binds to the lac operator to inhibit transcription in E. coli. This inhibition can be relieved by adding lactose or isopropyl-β-D-thiogalactopyranoside (IPTG).
   5146..5167    +  protein_bind   CAP binding site: CAP binding activates transcription in the presence of cAMP. E. coli catabolite activator protein
   5182..5212    +  promoter       lac promoter: promoter for the E. coli lac operon
   5220..5236    +  protein_bind   lac operator: The lac repressor binds to the lac operator to inhibit transcription in E. coli. This inhibition can be relieved by adding lactose or isopropyl-β-D-thiogalactopyranoside (IPTG). lac repressor encoded by lacI
   5281..5299    +  promoter       T3 promoter: promoter for bacteriophage T3 RNA polymerase
   5312..5365    -  misc_feature   MCS (fragment): pBluescript multiple cloning site
   6254..6433    +  CDS            Ctcf (fragment): CTCF_MOUSE - Experimental evidence at protein level: Swiss-Prot protein existence level 1. Chromatin binding factor that binds to DNA sequence specific sites. Involved in transcriptional regulation by binding to chromatin insulators and preventing interaction between promoter and nearby enhancers and silencers. Acts as transcriptional repressor binding to promoters of vertebrate MYC gene and BAG1 gene. Also binds to the PLK and PIM1 promoters. Acts as a transcriptional activator of APP. Regulates APOA1/C3/A4/A5 gene cluster and controls MHC class II gene expression. Plays an essential role in
   6443..6463    +  CDS            TEV site: tobacco etch virus (TEV) protease recognition and cleavage site
>Addgene plasmid #113103 | Ctcf-Halo-mAID donor | addgene full sequence | sequence record 217898 | Addgene NGS Result
GAAATCGGTACTGGCTTTCCATTCGACCCCCATTATGTGGAAGTCCTGGGCGAGCGCATGCACTACGTCG
ATGTTGGTCCGCGCGATGGCACCCCTGTGCTGTTCCTGCACGGTAACCCGACCTCCTCCTACGTGTGGCG
CAACATCATCCCGCATGTTGCACCGACCCATCGCTGCATTGCTCCAGACCTGATCGGTATGGGCAAATCC
GACAAACCAGACCTGGGTTATTTCTTCGACGACCACGTCCGCTTCATGGATGCCTTCATCGAAGCCCTGG
GTCTGGAAGAGGTCGTCCTGGTCATTCACGACTGGGGCTCCGCTCTGGGTTTCCACTGGGCCAAGCGCAA
TCCAGAGCGCGTCAAAGGTATTGCATTTATGGAGTTCATCCGCCCTATCCCGACCTGGGACGAATGGCCA
GAATTTGCCCGCGAGACCTTCCAGGCCTTCCGCACCACCGACGTCGGCCGCAAGCTGATCATCGATCAGA
ACGTTTTTATCGAGGGTACGCTGCCGATGGGTGTCGTCCGCCCGCTGACTGAAGTCGAGATGGACCATTA
CCGCGAGCCGTTCCTGAATCCTGTTGACCGCGAGCCACTGTGGCGCTTCCCAAACGAGCTGCCAATCGCC
GGTGAGCCAGCGAACATCGTCGCGCTGGTCGAAGAATACATGGACTGGCTGCACCAGTCCCCTGTCCCGA
AGCTGCTGTTCTGGGGCACCCCAGGCGTTCTGATCCCACCGGCCGAAGCCGCTCGCCTGGCCAAAAGCCT
GCCTAACTGCAAGGCTGTGGACATCGGCCCGGGTCTGAATCTGCTGCAAGAAGACAACCCGGACCTGATC
GGCAGCGAGATCGCGCGCTGGCTGTCTACTCTGGAGATTTCCGGTGGTAGCGGCAGCGGTAGCACTAAGA
GTGCTTGTCCTAAAGATCCAGCCAAACCTCCGGCCAAGGCACAAGTTGTGGGATGGCCACCGGTGAGATC
ATACCGGAAGAACGTGATGGTTTCCTGCCAAAAATCAAGCGGTGGCCCGGAGGCGGCGGCGTTCGTGAAG
GTATCAATGGACGGAGCACCGTACTTGAGGAAAATCGATTTGAGGATGTATAAAGCTAGCACTAGTTGAT
GCTGGGGCCTTGCTCGGCACCAGGACTATTGGGCTGTGTTTAAACGGCCCAAATCTTAATTTTTCTCTTT
TTTTTCTTTGGCTTTGGGAACGGCATAATTTTACACCATTTTACCAAACATACTGAGAACGAAAACTTCA
AGGATGATGTTAGAAAAATGTGATTTAACTAGAACTTGTTTGATGTTAGCAAATCATGGAATGTTCTAAG
TCTCTGAGGGTTTACTGTGAAGTGTTGAGGACAGTGTTGATGCCTAACTAGTTTTCTTAGATGGAAACAG
AGACATTGAGCCCTCTCTCTTGATCGTAAACCACTCCAGAACGGCCACGGGTTTCCCAGAGTTCTATGGT
CTTCCCAAGAGAATTTTTAATTGTAAATGCAGACTTGGGAAGGACTTGGACTTTTAACCTGGTTTTGCTT
TTGCTTTTCCTGACTCCCTTTGCTCAGAGTCAGTTGCACACCAGTAGGATGGCATGCTACGATCAGTTTC
TGTCCTGAAAGCTTTGCCTCTTTCTTGGCAAAGTTTCTGGTATGGTCAAGCTTGTAAATAACCTTTTTTA
CATTTTAATCTTTTCCATTAATTAAGAGGTTGAAAAGAAGTACAGTGTAAGAAAACCCAGCATTTTAATT
ATTTGCAAATTAAGGTGCCACAGACACAGACTTAGTGGTATGTAAATGTTGACTCGGATCACAATCATGT
AGCAGAGGGCACTGGGCCTGTTGCCTGCCAGTCATGGACACCCATGTGAAAAATCCTGATTTCCAGCTCA
TGGAGCCAGCGTTTGAACCTTGAACAAATAAATTTCATTTATGATTTTCTCATCAACATTTTCTTTGCTC
TGTTTGTAGCTGAATGTTACATTTTTTTAAAAATCTCTGTTCAAGCCAGAAGAGTTGATTATGAGTGGCC
ACAGCAACCCTGGCAAGCTGGGCCAAAAAATTTCAGTAGGTCAGTAATTTAAACTTCACATCTGGAAAAA
AAATTATTAATAATGTGAAACAAACCAACTTAAAAAGTGATTCTTGCACATGAATTGTCACATATTATAT
GTGTTTTTTAAAGAGCCTCAGTCTGACTGATTTCAAACACTTTTTTTCTCCTGTGTATTGCTTTTAAGAG
AGCCATCAGTTAGCTATCAGAATCTAGGTTGATGCATTTTTGTACTTAGCTGTACTGTGTGATATTTTTC
ATTATTTTAGGATGCCAACATGAGACCTGTAATAAAATATGTAATGGGGTTGAAGGCTGGGGAGGAGGAT
CTACTGCTGTACAGCTAATAAATCATAACGGATTAACAGGCAACTAGTTCTAGAGCGGCCGCCACCGCGG
TGGAGCTCCAATTCGCCCTATAGTGAGTCGTATTACGCGCGCTCACTGGCCGTCGTTTTACAACGTCGTG
ACTGGGAAAACCCTGGCGTTACCCAACTTAATCGCCTTGCAGCACATCCCCCTTTCGCCAGCTGGCGTAA
TAGCGAAGAGGCCCGCACCGATCGCCCTTCCCAACAGTTGCGCAGCCTGAATGGCGAATGGAAATTGTAA
GCGTTAATATTTTGTTAAAATTCGCGTTAAATTTTTGTTAAATCAGCTCATTTTTTAACCAATAGGCCGA
AATCGGCAAAATCCCTTATAAATCAAAAGAATAGACCGAGATAGGGT
[37 nt withheld, positions 2778-2814]
AAAGAACGTGGACTCCAACGTCAAAGG
[49 nt withheld, positions 2842-2890]
T
[91 nt withheld, positions 2892-2982]
G
[124 nt withheld, positions 2984-3107]
CAGGTGGCACTTTTCGGGGAAATGTGCGCGGAACCCCTATTTGTTTATTTTTCTAAATACATTCAAATAT
GTATCCGCTCATGAGACAATAACCCTGATAAATGCTTCAATAATATTGAAAAAGGAAGAGTATGAGTATT
CAACATTTCCGTGTCGCCCTTATTCCCTTTTTTGCGGCATTTTGCCTTCCTGTTTTTGCTCACCCAGAAA
CGCTGGTGAAAGTAAAAGATGCTGAAGATCAGTTGGGTGCACGAGTGGGTTACATCGAACTGGATCTCAA
CAGCGGTAAGATCCTTGAGAGTTTTCGCCCCGAAGAACGTTTTCCAATGATGAGCACTTTTAAAGTTCTG
CTATGTGGCGCGGTATTATCCCGTATTGACGCCGGGCAAGAGCAACTCGGTCGCCGCATACACTATTCTC
AGAATGACTTGGTTGAGTACTCACCAGTCACAGAAAAGCATCTTACGGATGGCATGACAGTAAGAGAATT
ATGCAGTGCTGCCATAACCATGAGTGATAACACTGCGGCCAACTTACTTCTGACAACGATCGGAGGACCG
AAGGAGCTAACCGCTTTTTTGCACAACATGGGGGATCATGTAACTCGCCTTGATCGTTGGGAACCGGAGC
TGAATGAAGCCATACCAAACGACGAGCGTGACACCACGATGCCTGTAGCAATGGCAACAACGTTGCGCAA
ACTATTAACTGGCGAACTACTTACTCTAGCTTCCCGGCAACAATTAATAGACTGGATGGAGGCGGATAAA
GTTGCAGGACCACTTCTGCGCTCGGCCCTTCCGGCTGGCTGGTTTATTGCTGATAAATCTGGAGCCGGTG
AGCGTGGGTCTCGCGGTATCATTGCAGCACTGGGGCCAGATGGTAAGCCCTCCCGTATCGTAGTTATCTA
CACGACGGGGAGTCAGGCAACTATGGATGAACGAAATAGACAGATCGCTGAGATAGGTGCCTCACTGATT
AAGCATTGGTAACTGTCAGACCAAGTTTACTCATATATACTTTAGATTGATTTAAAACTTCATTTTTAAT
TTAAAAGGATCTAGGTGAAGATCCTTTTTGATAATCTCATGACCAAAATCCCTTAACGTGAGTTTTCGTT
CCACTGAGCGTCAGACCCCGTAGAAAAGATCAAAGGATCTTCTTGAGATCCTTTTTTTCTGCGCGTAATC
TGCTGCTTGCAAACAAAAAAACCACCGCTACCAGCGGTGGTTTGTTTGCCGGATCAAGAGCTACCAACTC
TTTTTCCGAAGGTAACTGGCTTCAGCAGAGCGCAGATACCAAATACTGTTCTTCTAGTGTAGCCGTAGTT
AGGCCACCACTTCAAGAACTCTGTAGCACCGCCTACATACCTCGCTCTGCTAATCCTGTTACCAGTGGCT
GCTGCCAGTGGCGATAAGTCGTGTCTTACCGGGTTGGACTCAAGACGATAGTTACCGGATAAGGCGCAGC
GGTCGGGCTGAACGGGGGGTTCGTGCACACAGCCCAGCTTGGAGCGAACGACCTACACCGAACTGAGATA
CCTACAGCGTGAGCTATGAGAAAGCGCCACGCTTCCCGAAGGGAGAAAGGCGGACAGGTATCCGGTAAGC
GGCAGGGTCGGAACAGGAGAGCGCACGAGGGAGCTTCCAGGGGGAAACGCCTGGTATCTTTATAGTCCTG
TCGGGTTTCGCCACCTCTGACTTGAGCGTCGATTTTTGTGATGCTCGTCAGGGGGGCGGAGCCTATGGAA
AAACGCCAGCAACGCGGCCTTTTTACGGTTCCTGGCCTTTTGCTGGCCTTTTGCTCACATGTTCTTTCCT
GCGTTATCCCCTGATTCTGTGGATAACCGTATTACCGCCTTTGAGTGAGCTGATACCGCTCGCCGCAGCC
GAACGACCGAGCGCAGCGAGTCAGTGAGCGAGGAAGCGGAAGAGCGCCCAATACGCAAACCGCCTCTCCC
CGCGCGTTGGCCGATTCATTAATGCAGCTGGCACGACAGGTTTCCCGACTGGAAAGCGGGCAGTGAGCGC
AACGCAATTAATGTGAGTTAGCTCACTCATTAGGCACCCCAGGCTTTACACTTTATGCTTCCGGCTCGTA
TGTTGTGTGGAATTGTGAGCGGATAACAATTTCACACAGGAAACAGCTATGACCATGATTACGCCAAGCG
CGCAATTAACCCTCACTAAAGGGAACAAAAGCTGGGTACCGGGCCCCCCCTCGAGGTCGACGGTATCGAT
AAGCTTGATATCGAATTCGGGTACTAATGTCCTGCAAGATGGGTGTGCTGTTATTTTGGGAGCGATTATA
AAACAACCAAGGTCACAGTCACATGGCAGAGCTGACATGGTTATAAGTAGAAAAGAGCCAGGCTTTCAGG
GAATGAAGGGCTGAAGCAACGAATAGACTGAGACAGTTCTGCTGGAGGAACTCAGGCCCCTAAAGCCGGG
AGTGCTATTACCAGCCCTAATCCCAACACTTGGGAGGCTGAGGCTGGCCTGGGCTACATGGAAAGAAGAA
GGGAAGGGGAAACCATTCAGGTGAAAGGATTGTCCCAGGAGTGTTCCCTTTCTAGCACAGTGCCTGGATG
TAGTGGGTCTTAGATCGCCTCAAAGCAGCCTTTTCTTCTCTTTAAATTCAGGGCTTAATCTATAATTATG
CTCCCTGAGCGCCATGTCCAAATGTCCATCACAGAACAGGGGGATAACTCTGCATCTAGAACCGCCCAGT
CATTTCACCTACACACAACTATTTCAGAGCAGTACAGGGTCAGAAATGTCAACTGCATCATATACTCTGT
GAAATACTCCTTGTCATGTGCAGTCTAGGGCTGGATTTTTTTTTCCCTGCCCTGCATTACTATACATCCT
AAATACAGAACATAAAGGAAAACTAAAAATGTTAAAGTGGAGGCCTGTGAGGTAAATGTCAGTATTTGGT
ATCTGACAATTTCTAGCCTTTTGGGATTTTATGTGTGGCCACTTAACGTTCGCAGGGCTGTTTTGTTTCT
GCTGACTTGGGCATCACTGCTGAGGCTTTCTTGTTGCTGCATCCCATTCATTGTCAGCATCGGGAACAAT
GCCTGTGCTCGCTGGGGGCTTTAATGTACGTACCCTTTGTTTTGTTCCTGCCCTTCTTTGCCAGCAACAG
CCATCATTCAGGTCGAAGATCAGAATACAGGTGCAATTGAGAACATTATAGTTGAAGTCAAAAAGGAGCC
AGATGCCGAGCCTGCGGAGGGGGAAGAAGAGGAGGCTCAGGCAGCCACCACAGACGCCCCCAACGGAGAC
CTCACGCCTGAGATGATCCTCAGCATGATGGACCGGGAATTCATGGAGGATCTGTACTTTCAGAGCGATA
ACGATGGATCC
