>Addgene plasmid #113103 | Ctcf-Halo-mAID donor | depositor partial sequence | sequence record 213345 | Ctcf-Halo-mAID donor sequence 6479 bps
[52 nt withheld, positions 1-52]
C
[91 nt withheld, positions 54-144]
A
[49 nt withheld, positions 146-194]
CCTTTGACGTTGGAGTCCACGTTCTTT
[37 nt withheld, positions 222-258]
ACCCTATCTCGGTCTATTCTTTTGATTTATAAGGGATTTTGCCGATTTCGGCCTATTGGTTAAAAAATGA
GCTGATTTAACAAAAATTTAACGCGAATTTTAACAAAATATTAACGCTTACAATTTAGGTGGCACTTTTC
GGGGAAATGTGCGCGGAACCCCTATTTGTTTATTTTTCTAAATACATTCAAATATGTATCCGCTCATGAG
ACAATAACCCTGATAAATGCTTCAATAATATTGAAAAAGGAAGAGTATGAGTATTCAACATTTCCGTGTC
GCCCTTATTCCCTTTTTTGCGGCATTTTGCCTTCCTGTTTTTGCTCACCCAGAAACGCTGGTGAAAGTAA
AAGATGCTGAAGATCAGTTGGGTGCACGAGTGGGTTACATCGAACTGGATCTCAACAGCGGTAAGATCCT
TGAGAGTTTTCGCCCCGAAGAACGTTTTCCAATGATGAGCACTTTTAAAGTTCTGCTATGTGGCGCGGTA
TTATCCCGTATTGACGCCGGGCAAGAGCAACTCGGTCGCCGCATACACTATTCTCAGAATGACTTGGTTG
AGTACTCACCAGTCACAGAAAAGCATCTTACGGATGGCATGACAGTAAGAGAATTATGCAGTGCTGCCAT
AACCATGAGTGATAACACTGCGGCCAACTTACTTCTGACAACGATCGGAGGACCGAAGGAGCTAACCGCT
TTTTTGCACAACATGGGGGATCATGTAACTCGCCTTGATCGTTGGGAACCGGAGCTGAATGAAGCCATAC
CAAACGACGAGCGTGACACCACGATGCCTGTAGCAATGGCAACAACGTTGCGCAAACTATTAACTGGCGA
ACTACTTACTCTAGCTTCCCGGCAACAATTAATAGACTGGATGGAGGCGGATAAAGTTGCAGGACCACTT
CTGCGCTCGGCCCTTCCGGCTGGCTGGTTTATTGCTGATAAATCTGGAGCCGGTGAGCGTGGGTCTCGCG
GTATCATTGCAGCACTGGGGCCAGATGGTAAGCCCTCCCGTATCGTAGTTATCTACACGACGGGGAGTCA
GGCAACTATGGATGAACGAAATAGACAGATCGCTGAGATAGGTGCCTCACTGATTAAGCATTGGTAACTG
TCAGACCAAGTTTACTCATATATACTTTAGATTGATTTAAAACTTCATTTTTAATTTAAAAGGATCTAGG
TGAAGATCCTTTTTGATAATCTCATGACCAAAATCCCTTAACGTGAGTTTTCGTTCCACTGAGCGTCAGA
CCCCGTAGAAAAGATCAAAGGATCTTCTTGAGATCCTTTTTTTCTGCGCGTAATCTGCTGCTTGCAAACA
AAAAAACCACCGCTACCAGCGGTGGTTTGTTTGCCGGATCAAGAGCTACCAACTCTTTTTCCGAAGGTAA
CTGGCTTCAGCAGAGCGCAGATACCAAATACTGTCCTTCTAGTGTAGCCGTAGTTAGGCCACCACTTCAA
GAACTCTGTAGCACCGCCTACATACCTCGCTCTGCTAATCCTGTTACCAGTGGCTGCTGCCAGTGGCGAT
AAGTCGTGTCTTACCGGGTTGGACTCAAGACGATAGTTACCGGATAAGGCGCAGCGGTCGGGCTGAACGG
GGGGTTCGTGCACACAGCCCAGCTTGGAGCGAACGACCTACACCGAACTGAGATACCTACAGCGTGAGCT
ATGAGAAAGCGCCACGCTTCCCGAAGGGAGAAAGGCGGACAGGTATCCGGTAAGCGGCAGGGTCGGAACA
GGAGAGCGCACGAGGGAGCTTCCAGGGGGAAACGCCTGGTATCTTTATAGTCCTGTCGGGTTTCGCCACC
TCTGACTTGAGCGTCGATTTTTGTGATGCTCGTCAGGGGGGCGGAGCCTATGGAAAAACGCCAGCAACGC
GGCCTTTTTACGGTTCCTGGCCTTTTGCTGGCCTTTTGCTCACATGTTCTTTCCTGCGTTATCCCCTGAT
TCTGTGGATAACCGTATTACCGCCTTTGAGTGAGCTGATACCGCTCGCCGCAGCCGAACGACCGAGCGCA
GCGAGTCAGTGAGCGAGGAAGCGGAAGAGCGCCCAATACGCAAACCGCCTCTCCCCGCGCGTTGGCCGAT
TCATTAATGCAGCTGGCACGACAGGTTTCCCGACTGGAAAGCGGGCAGTGAGCGCAACGCAATTAATGTG
AGTTAGCTCACTCATTAGGCACCCCAGGCTTTACACTTTATGCTTCCGGCTCGTATGTTGTGTGGAATTG
TGAGCGGATAACAATTTCACACAGGAAACAGCTATGACCATGATTACGCCAAGCGCGCAATTAACCCTCA
CTAAAGGGAACAAAAGCTGGGTACCGGGCCCCCCCTCGAGGTCGACGGTATCGATAAGCTTGATATCGAA
TTCGGGTACTAATGTCCTGCAAGATGGGTGTGCTGTTATTTTGGGAGCGATTATAAAACAACCAAGGTCA
CAGTCACATGGCAGAGCTGACATGGTTATAAGTAGAAAAGAGCCAGGCTTTCAGGGAATGAAGGGCTGAA
GCAACGAATAGACTGAGACAGTTCTGCTGGAGGAACTCAGGCCCCTAAAGCCGGGAGTGCTATTACCAGC
CCTAATCCCAACACTTGGGAGGCTGAGGCTGGCCTGGGCTACATGGAAAGAAGAAGGGAAGGGGAAACCA
TTCAGGTGAAAGGATTGTCCCAGGAGTGTTCCCTTTCTAGCACAGTGCCTGGATGTAGTGGGTCTTAGAT
CGCCTCAAAGCAGCCTTTTCTTCTCTTTAAATTCAGGGCTTAATCTATAATTATGCTCCCTGAGCGCCAT
GTCCAAATGTCCATCACAGAACAGGGGGATAACTCTGCATCTAGAACCGCCCAGTCATTTCACCTACACA
CAACTATTTCAGAGCAGTACAGGGTCAGAAATGTCAACTGCATCATATACTCTGTGAAATACTCCTTGTC
ATGTGCAGTCTAGGGCTGGATTTTTTTTTCCCTGCCCTGCATTACTATACATCCTAAATACAGAACATAA
AGGAAAACTAAAAATGTTAAAGTGGAGGCCTGTGAGGTAAATGTCAGTATTTGGTATCTGACAATTTCTA
GCCTTTTGGGATTTTATGTGTGGCCACTTAACGTTCGCAGGGCTGTTTTGTTTCTGCTGACTTGGGCATC
ACTGCTGAGGCTTTCTTGTTGCTGCATCCCATTCATTGTCAGCATCGGGAACAATGCCTGTGCTCGCTGG
GGGCTTTAATGTACGTACCCTTTGTTTTGTTCCTGCCCTTCTTTGCCAGCAACAGCCATCATTCAGGTCG
AAGATCAGAATACAGGTGCAATTGAGAACATTATAGTTGAAGTCAAAAAGGAGCCAGATGCCGAGCCTGC
GGAGGGGGAAGAAGAGGAGGCTCAGGCAGCCACCACAGACGCCCCCAACGGAGACCTCACGCCTGAGATG
ATCCTCAGCATGATGGACCGGGAATTCATGGAGGATCTGTACTTTCAGAGCGATAACGATGGATCCGAAA
TCGGTACTGGCTTTCCATTCGACCCCCATTATGTGGAAGTCCTGGGCGAGCGCATGCACTACGTCGATGT
TGGTCCGCGCGATGGCACCCCTGTGCTGTTCCTGCACGGTAACCCGACCTCCTCCTACGTGTGGCGCAAC
ATCATCCCGCATGTTGCACCGACCCATCGCTGCATTGCTCCAGACCTGATCGGTATGGGCAAATCCGACA
AACCAGACCTGGGTTATTTCTTCGACGACCACGTCCGCTTCATGGATGCCTTCATCGAAGCCCTGGGTCT
GGAAGAGGTCGTCCTGGTCATTCACGACTGGGGCTCCGCTCTGGGTTTCCACTGGGCCAAGCGCAATCCA
GAGCGCGTCAAAGGTATTGCATTTATGGAGTTCATCCGCCCTATCCCGACCTGGGACGAATGGCCAGAAT
TTGCCCGCGAGACCTTCCAGGCCTTCCGCACCACCGACGTCGGCCGCAAGCTGATCATCGATCAGAACGT
TTTTATCGAGGGTACGCTGCCGATGGGTGTCGTCCGCCCGCTGACTGAAGTCGAGATGGACCATTACCGC
GAGCCGTTCCTGAATCCTGTTGACCGCGAGCCACTGTGGCGCTTCCCAAACGAGCTGCCAATCGCCGGTG
AGCCAGCGAACATCGTCGCGCTGGTCGAAGAATACATGGACTGGCTGCACCAGTCCCCTGTCCCGAAGCT
GCTGTTCTGGGGCACCCCAGGCGTTCTGATCCCACCGGCCGAAGCCGCTCGCCTGGCCAAAAGCCTGCCT
AACTGCAAGGCTGTGGACATCGGCCCGGGTCTGAATCTGCTGCAAGAAGACAACCCGGACCTGATCGGCA
GCGAGATCGCGCGCTGGCTGTCTACTCTGGAGATTTCCGGTGGTAGCGGCAGCGGTAGCACTAAGAGTGC
TTGTCCTAAAGATCCAGCCAAACCTCCGGCCAAGGCACAAGTTGTGGGATGGCCACCGGTGAGATCATAC
CGGAAGAACGTGATGGTTTCCTGCCAAAAATCAAGCGGTGGCCCGGAGGCGGCGGCGTTCGTGAAGGTAT
CAATGGACGGAGCACCGTACTTGAGGAAAATCGATTTGAGGATGTATAAAGCTAGCACTAGTTGATGCTG
GGGCCTTGCTCGGCACCAGGACTATTGGGCTGTGTTTAAACGGCCCAAATCTTAATTTTTCTCTTTTTTT
TCTTTGGCTTTGGGAACGGCATAATTTTACACCATTTTACCAAACATACTGAGAACGAAAACTTCAAGGA
TGATGTTAGAAAAATGTGATTTAACTAGAACTTGTTTGATGTTAGCAAATCATGGAATGTTCTAAGTCTC
TGAGGGTTTACTGTGAAGTGTTGAGGACAGTGTTGATGCCTAACTAGTTTTCTTAGATGGAAACAGAGAC
ATTGAGCCCTCTCTCTTGATCGTAAACCACTCCAGAACGGCCACGGGTTTCCCAGAGTTCTATGGTCTTC
CCAAGAGAATTTTTAATTGTAAATGCAGACTTGGGAAGGACTTGGACTTTTAACCTGGTTTTGCTTTTGC
TTTTCCTGACTCCCTTTGCTCAGAGTCAGTTGCACACCAGTAGGATGGCATGCTACGATCAGTTTCTGTC
CTGAAAGCTTTGCCTCTTTCTTGGCAAAGTTTCTGGTATGGTCAAGCTTGTAAATAACCTTTTTTACATT
TTAATCTTTTCCATTAATTAAGAGGTTGAAAAGAAGTACAGTGTAAGAAAACCCAGCATTTTAATTATTT
GCAAATTAAGGTGCCACAGACACAGACTTAGTGGTATGTAAATGTTGACTCGGATCACAATCATGTAGCA
GAGGGCACTGGGCCTGTTGCCTGCCAGTCATGGACACCCATGTGAAAAATCCTGATTTCCAGCTCATGGA
GCCAGCGTTTGAACCTTGAACAAATAAATTTCATTTATGATTTTCTCATCAACATTTTCTTTGCTCTGTT
TGTAGCTGAATGTTACATTTTTTTAAAAATCTCTGTTCAAGCCAGAAGAGTTGATTATGAGTGGCCACAG
CAACCCTGGCAAGCTGGGCCAAAAAATTTCAGTAGGTCAGTAATTTAAACTTCACATCTGGAAAAAAAAT
TATTAATAATGTGAAACAAACCAACTTAAAAAGTGATTCTTGCACATGAATTGTCACATATTATATGTGT
TTTTTAAAGAGCCTCAGTCTGACTGATTTCAAACACTTTTTTTCTCCTGTGTATTGCTTTTAAGAGAGCC
ATCAGTTAGCTATCAGAATCTAGGTTGATGCATTTTTGTACTTAGCTGTACTGTGTGATATTTTTCATTA
TTTTAGGATGCCAACATGAGACCTGTAATAAAATATGTAATGGGGTTGAAGGCTGGGGAGGAGGATCTAC
TGCTGTACAGCTAATAAATCATAACGGATTAACAGGCAACTAGTTCTAGAGCGGCCGCCACCGCGGTGGA
GCTCCAATTCGCCCTATAGTGAGTCGTATTACGCGCGCTCACTGGCCGTCGTTTTACAACGTCGTGACTG
GGAAAACCCTGGCGTTACCCAACTTAATCGCCTTGCAGCACATCCCCCTTTCGCCAGCTGGCGTAATAGC
GAAGAGGCCCGCACCGATCGCCCTTCCCAACAGTTGCGCAGCCTGAATGGCGAATGGG
[73 nt withheld, positions 6407-6479]
